Addgene plasmid #232490: pBEL2422
Purpose: Genetic complementation plasmid of LetA(C236A) with LetB
Depositing lab: Gira Bhabha & Damian Ekiert. Depositing organization: Johns Hopkins University and School of Medicine. Publication: LetA defines a structurally distinct transporter family. Santarossa CC, Li Y, Yousef S, Hasdemir HS, Rodriguez CC, Haase MAB, Baek M, Coudray N, Pavek JG, Focke KN, Silverberg AL, Bautista C, Yeh JT, Marty MT, Baker D, Tajkhorshid E, Ekiert DC, Bhabha G. Nature. 2026 Jan 21. doi: 10.1038/s41586-025-09990-0. PubMed 41565823.
Backbone
  Vector backbone: pET17b
  Vector type: Bacterial Expression
Growth in bacteria
  Bacterial resistance: Ampicillin, 100 μg/mL
  Growth temperature: 37°C
  Growth strain: DH5alpha
  Copy number: Low Copy
Gene/Insert
  Cloning method: Gibson Cloning
Terms and licenses: Academic/Nonprofit Terms; Industry Terms: Not Available to Industry
Depositor comments: Please visit https://doi.org/10.1101/2025.03.21.644421 for bioRxiv preprint.
How to cite: pBEL2422 was a gift from Gira Bhabha & Damian Ekiert (Addgene plasmid # 232490 ; http://n2t.net/addgene:232490 ; RRID:Addgene_232490)
