[The description below was written by a language model from this plasmid's Addgene catalogue record and pLannotate feature annotations shown in this document.]
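Description:
pBEL2422 is a bacterial expression plasmid built on the pET17b backbone and used for genetic complementation with the Escherichia coli LetA–LetB system, carrying a LetA variant in which cysteine 236 is replaced by alanine. The sequenced construct is about 7.1 kb. It is maintained through a ColE1/pMB1-type origin accompanied by the pBR322 bom region and the rop gene. Rop restrains replication, which is consistent with the low-copy designation in the record. Selection is by ampicillin, through a β-lactamase gene driven by its own bla promoter.

The payload is a single transcription unit that runs from a T7 promoter and the phage T7 gene 10 ribosome binding site to a T7 terminator. Within it, the feature table annotates two E. coli K-12 coding sequences, yebS and yebT, which are the older names for letA and letB. The two reading frames overlap by a few dozen bases, which suggests that the native operon arrangement was retained when the insert was assembled by Gibson cloning. Both proteins are annotated as components of a transport pathway that contributes to membrane integrity, and YebT/LetB is proposed to span the periplasm and move substrates between the membranes. The C236A substitution comes from the catalogue purpose and is not itself marked in the feature table. A short fragment annotated as a T7 gene 10B-derived solubility tag lies downstream of yebT, and is probably residual backbone sequence rather than a functional fusion. A predicted open reading frame also sits near rop.

The plasmid is intended for testing whether the LetA(C236A) mutant, co-expressed with wild-type LetB, can restore function. The record does not specify the host strain or the assay used for this test.
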