Features (pLannotate 1.2.2; 12 found; start..end, strand, type, name):
     62..80      +  promoter       T7 promoter: promoter for bacteriophage T7 RNA polymerase
    112..134     +  RBS            RBS: efficient ribosome binding site from bacteriophage T7 gene 10 (Olins and Rangwala, 1989)
    142..1422    +  CDS            yebS: YEBS_ECOLI - Experimental evidence at protein level: Swiss-Prot protein existence level 1. Component of a transport pathway that contributes to membrane integrity. From Escherichia coli (strain K12).
   1394..4024    +  CDS            yebT: YEBT_ECOLI - Experimental evidence at protein level: Swiss-Prot protein existence level 1. Component of a transport pathway that contributes to membrane integrity (PubMed:27795327). May directly span the intermembrane space, facilitating the transport of substrates across the periplasm (Probable). From Escherichia coli (strain K12).
   4049..4098    +  CDS            SET1 (fragment): solubility-enhancement tag derived from T7 phage gene 10B
   4106..4153    +  terminator     T7 terminator: transcription terminator for bacteriophage T7 RNA polymerase
   4284..4388    +  promoter       AmpR promoter: bla
   4389..5249    +  CDS            AmpR: β-lactamase; bla; confers resistance to ampicillin, carbenicillin, and related antibiotics
   5420..6008    +  rep_origin     ori: high-copy-number ColE1/pMB1/pBR322/pUC origin of replication
   6194..6333    -  misc_feature   bom: basis of mobility region from pBR322
   6435..6626    -  CDS            rop: Rop protein, which maintains plasmids at low copy number; rop
   6643..7023    +  CDS            YPB1_ECOLX: Protein predicted: Swiss-Prot protein existence level 4. From Escherichia coli.
>Addgene plasmid #232490 | pBEL2422 | addgene full sequence | sequence record 464814 | Addgene NGS Result
CACGATCATGCGCACCCGTGGCCAGGACCCAACGCTGCCCGAGATCTCGATCCCGCGAAATTAATACGAC
TCACTATAGGGAGACCACAACGGTTTCCCTCTAGAAATAATTTTGTTTAACTTTAAGAAGGAGATATACA
TATGGCTCTTAACACACCACAAATTACGCCGACAAAAAAGATAACAGTGAGGGCAATCGGCGAGGAACTG
CCGCGTGGTGATTACCAACGTTGCCCGCAATGTGACATGCTGTTTAGCCTGCCCGAGATAAATTCTCATC
AAAGTGCCTATTGTCCGCGCTGTCAGGCAAAAATTCGTGACGGGCGCGACTGGTCGCTAACGCGCCTGGC
GGCAATGGCCTTCACCATGCTGTTGCTTATGCCGTTTGCCTGGGGCGAACCGCTGTTGCATATCTGGCTG
TTAGGCATTCGTATTGACGCCAACGTTATGCAAGGCATCTGGCAAATGACCAAACAGGGCGATGCGATAA
CGGGGTCGATGGTCTTTTTCTGCGTTATTGGTGCCCCGCTCATTCTGGTGACCTCCATAGCTTATTTATG
GTTTGGTAACCGACTGGGAATGAATTTACGTCCGGTACTGCTGATGCTTGAGCGACTTAAAGAGTGGGTA
ATGCTCGATATCTACCTGGTCGGCATTGGCGTTGCTTCTATAAAGGTACAGGATTATGCCCATATCCAGG
CTGGTGTCGGCTTGTTCTCTTTTGTGGCGTTGGTGATTTTAACGACGGTGACGTTGTCACATCTTAATGT
CGAAGAACTGTGGGAGCGATTTTATCCGCAGCGCCCCGCTACGCGTAGGGACGAGAAACTTCGTGTCTGC
CTTGGGGCTCATTTTACCGGCTATCCAGATCAGCGTGGTCGCTGCCCGCGTTGCCATATCCCGCTACGCC
TGCGTCGCCGTCATAGTCTGCAAAAATGCTGGGCGGCGCTGTTAGCGTCAATCGTTTTATTGTTACCTGC
CAACCTGTTGCCTATTTCTATCATTTATCTGAACGGAGGACGGCAGGAAGATACAATTCTTTCCGGAATT
ATGTCGCTGGCAAGTAGCAACATTGCGGTTGCAGGAATCGTGTTTATCGCCAGTATTCTGGTCCCGTTTA
CTAAAGTGATCGTCATGTTCACTTTACTGTTGAGCATTCATTTTAAATGCCAGCAAGGTTTACGCACACG
CATTCTGTTACTGCGGATGGTGACCTGGATTGGTCGCTGGTCGATGCTCGACCTGTTTGTCATATCTTTA
ACCATGTCGCTGATTAATCGCGATCAGATCCTCGCTTTTACTATGGGACCGGCTGCGTTTTATTTCGGCG
CAGCGGTAATTTTGACTATTCTTGCTGTGGAATGGCTGGACAGCCGCTTACTTTGGGATGCACATGAGTC
AGGAAACGCCCGCTTCGACGACTGAAGCGCAGATTAAAAATAAACGCCGTATCTCACCTTTCTGGCTGCT
GCCGTTCATCGCGCTAATGATTGCCAGTTGGCTGATTTGGGACAGTTATCAGGACCGGGGTAATACCGTC
ACCATCGACTTTATGTCGGCGGATGGTATTGTTCCAGGCCGTACGCCTGTTCGTTATCAGGGCGTTGAAG
TCGGAACAGTGCAGGACATCAGCCTCAGCGACGATCTTCGTAAGATTGAAGTCAAGGTCAGCATCAAGTC
CGATATGAAAGATGCGCTGCGCGAAGAGACTCAGTTCTGGCTGGTGACGCCAAAAGCATCGTTGGCAGGT
GTCTCCGGGCTGGACGCCCTCGTCGGTGGGAACTATATCGGCATGATGCCCGGGAAAGGTAAAGAGCAGG
ATCACTTTGTCGCACTCGATACCCAACCGAAATATCGGCTGGACAATGGCGATCTGATGATCCACCTGCA
AGCCCCCGATCTCGGTTCGCTGAACAGCGGTTCATTGGTCTATTTCCGCAAGATCCCGGTGGGAAAAGTC
TACGACTATGCCATCAATCCCAACAAGCAAGGCGTGGTGATTGATGTCCTGATCGAGCGGCGTTTTACCG
ATCTGGTGAAAAAAGGTAGCCGTTTCTGGAACGTTTCCGGCGTTGATGCCAACGTCAGTATCAGTGGCGC
GAAGGTGAAACTGGAAAGCTTGGCGGCACTGGTTAACGGTGCGATTGCCTTCGATTCACCAGAAGAGTCG
AAACCTGCCGAGGCGGAAGATACCTTTGGTCTGTATGAAGATCTGGCCCACAGCCAGCGTGGCGTAATAA
TAAAACTGGAACTGCCGAGTGGGGCCGGATTAACCGCCGACTCGACGCCGTTAATGTATCAGGGGCTGGA
AGTCGGACAGCTGACTAAACTGGATTTAAATCCTGGTGGTAAAGTCACAGGGGAAATGACCGTTGATCCC
AGCGTCGTTACCCTGCTTCGTGAAAATACCCGCATCGAATTACGCAACCCGAAATTATCCCTTAGCGATG
CTAATCTCAGCGCCCTGCTGACCGGCAAAACCTTCGAGCTGGTGCCCGGCGATGGCGAGCCACGCAAAGA
ATTCGTTGTTGTGCCAGGCGAAAAAGCACTGCTGCATGAACCTGATGTTCTGACGCTGACCCTGACCGCG
CCGGAAAGTTACGGTATTGATGCGGGTCAGCCGCTCATTCTTCACGGCGTGCAGGTAGGCCAGGTTATCG
ATCGTAAACTCACCAGCAAAGGCGTCACCTTTACCGTCGCCATCGAGCCTCAGCATCGCGAACTGGTAAA
AGGCGATAGCAAATTTGTCGTCAACAGCCGTGTCGATGTGAAGGTGGGGCTGGATGGCGTTGAGTTTCTC
GGTGCCAGCGCCTCAGAATGGATCAATGGCGGGATCCGTATTCTGCCGGGCGATAAAGGTGAGATGAAAG
CCAGCTATCCACTGTATGCCAATTTGGAAAAAGCGCTGGAGAACAGCCTTAGCGATTTACCCACCACAAC
CGTGAGTTTGAGTGCAGAGACGCTGCCGGATGTGCAGGCAGGATCGGTAGTGCTGTACCGTAAATTTGAA
GTTGGTGAAGTGATTACCGTGCGTCCGCGAGCTAACGCGTTTGACATCGATCTGCATATTAAGCCGGAGT
ATCGCAACCTTCTGACCAGCAATAGCGTGTTCTGGGCAGAAGGCGGGGCGAAAGTTCAGCTGAATGGTAG
TGGTCTGACCGTACAGGCATCCCCGCTCTCCAGAGCTCTAAAGGGAGCCATTAGCTTCGACAACCTCAGC
GGTGCCAGCGCCAGTCAGCGTAAAGGCGATAAGCGTATTCTGTATGCTTCCGAAACAGCGGCCCGTGCGG
TTGGCGGGCAGATTACGCTTCACGCTTTCGATGCCGGAAAACTGGCGGTCGGGATGCCAATTCGCTATCT
CGGTATTGACATCGGGCAAATCCAGACGCTGGATCTGATTACCGCACGCAATGAAGTACAGGCAAAGGCG
GTACTTTACCCGGAATATGTCCAGACCTTTGCTCGCGGTGGTACGCGCTTCTCAGTGGTCACACCGCAAA
TTTCGGCAGCTGGCGTTGAGCATCTTGATACTATCCTCCAGCCGTATATCAACGTCGAACCAGGCCGGGG
CAATCCTCGCCGCGACTTTGAATTACAAGAGGCCACCATTACTGATTCGCGGTACCTGGATGGCTTAAGC
ATTATTGTTGAAGCGCCGGAAGCCGGTTCGTTAGGCATCGGTACGCCTGTGCTGTTCCGTGGTCTGGAAG
TCGGTACGGTTACAGGAATGACGCTGGGGACATTGTCAGATCGCGTGATGATTGCGATGCGCATCAGTAA
ACGCTATCAACACCTGGTGCGTAACAATTCCGTCTTCTGGTTGGCATCGGGTTACAGTCTGGACTTTGGT
CTGACGGGCGGCGTAGTGAAAACCGGCACCTTTAACCAGTTTATCCGTGGCGGCATCGCCTTCGCCACGC
CTCCGGGTACGCCACTGGCACCGAAAGCCCAGGAAGGCAAACACTTCCTGTTGCAGGAAAGTGAACCGAA
AGAGTGGCGTGAATGGGGAACTGCGCTTCCCAAATAATGCCCACCTCGAGCAGATCCGGCTGCTAACAAA
GCCCGAAAGGAAGCTGAGTTGGCTGCTGCCACCGCTGAGCAATAACTAGCATAACCCCTTGGGGCCTCTA
AACGGGTCTTGAGGGGTTTTTTGCTGAAAGGAGGAACTATATCCGGATAATTCTTGAAGACGAAAGGGCC
TCGTGATACGCCTATTTTTATAGGTTAATGTCATGATAATAATGGTTTCTTAGACGTCAGGTGGCACTTT
TCGGGGAAATGTGCGCGGAACCCCTATTTGTTTATTTTTCTAAATACATTCAAATATGTATCCGCTCATG
AGACAATAACCCTGATAAATGCTTCAATAATATTGAAAAAGGAAGAGTATGAGTATTCAACATTTCCGTG
TCGCCCTTATTCCCTTTTTTGCGGCATTTTGCCTTCCTGTTTTTGCTCACCCAGAAACGCTGGTGAAAGT
AAAAGATGCTGAAGATCAGTTGGGTGCACGAGTGGGTTACATCGAACTGGATCTCAACAGCGGTAAGATC
CTTGAGAGTTTTCGCCCCGAAGAACGTTTTCCAATGATGAGCACTTTTAAAGTTCTGCTATGTGGCGCGG
TATTATCCCGTGTTGACGCCGGGCAAGAGCAACTCGGTCGCCGCATACACTATTCTCAGAATGACTTGGT
TGAGTACTCACCAGTCACAGAAAAGCATCTTACGGATGGCATGACAGTAAGAGAATTATGCAGTGCTGCC
ATAACCATGAGTGATAACACTGCGGCCAACTTACTTCTGACAACGATCGGAGGACCGAAGGAGCTAACCG
CTTTTTTGCACAACATGGGGGATCATGTAACTCGCCTTGATCGTTGGGAACCGGAGCTGAATGAAGCCAT
ACCAAACGACGAGCGTGACACCACGATGCCTGCAGCAATGGCAACAACGTTGCGCAAACTATTAACTGGC
GAACTACTTACTCTAGCTTCCCGGCAACAATTAATAGACTGGATGGAGGCGGATAAAGTTGCAGGACCAC
TTCTGCGCTCGGCCCTTCCGGCTGGCTGGTTTATTGCTGATAAATCTGGAGCCGGTGAGCGTGGGTCTCG
CGGTATCATTGCAGCACTGGGGCCAGATGGTAAGCCCTCCCGTATCGTAGTTATCTACACGACGGGGAGT
CAGGCAACTATGGATGAACGAAATAGACAGATCGCTGAGATAGGTGCCTCACTGATTAAGCATTGGTAAC
TGTCAGACCAAGTTTACTCATATATACTTTAGATTGATTTAAAACTTCATTTTTAATTTAAAAGGATCTA
GGTGAAGATCCTTTTTGATAATCTCATGACCAAAATCCCTTAACGTGAGTTTTCGTTCCACTGAGCGTCA
GACCCCGTAGAAAAGATCAAAGGATCTTCTTGAGATCCTTTTTTTCTGCGCGTAATCTGCTGCTTGCAAA
CAAAAAAACCACCGCTACCAGCGGTGGTTTGTTTGCCGGATCAAGAGCTACCAACTCTTTTTCCGAAGGT
AACTGGCTTCAGCAGAGCGCAGATACCAAATACTGTCCTTCTAGTGTAGCCGTAGTTAGGCCACCACTTC
AAGAACTCTGTAGCACCGCCTACATACCTCGCTCTGCTAATCCTGTTACCAGTGGCTGCTGCCAGTGGCG
ATAAGTCGTGTCTTACCGGGTTGGACTCAAGACGATAGTTACCGGATAAGGCGCAGCGGTCGGGCTGAAC
GGGGGGTTCGTGCACACAGCCCAGCTTGGAGCGAACGACCTACACCGAACTGAGATACCTACAGCGTGAG
CTATGAGAAAGCGCCACGCTTCCCGAAGGGAGAAAGGCGGACAGGTATCCGGTAAGCGGCAGGGTCGGAA
CAGGAGAGCGCACGAGGGAGCTTCCAGGGGGAAACGCCTGGTATCTTTATAGTCCTGTCGGGTTTCGCCA
CCTCTGACTTGAGCGTCGATTTTTGTGATGCTCGTCAGGGGGGCGGAGCCTATGGAAAAACGCCAGCAAC
GCGGCCTTTTTACGGTTCCTGGCCTTTTGCTGGCCTTTTGCTCACATGTTCTTTCCTGCGTTATCCCCTG
ATTCTGTGGATAACCGTATTACCGCCTTTGAGTGAGCTGATACCGCTCGCCGCAGCCGAACGACCGAGCG
CAGCGAGTCAGTGAGCGAGGAAGCGGAAGAGCGCCTGATGCGGTATTTTCTCCTTACGCATCTGTGCGGT
ATTTCACACCGCAATGGTGCACTCTCAGTACAATCTGCTCTGATGCCGCATAGTTAAGCCAGTATACACT
CCGCTATCGCTACGTGACTGGGTCATGGCTGCGCCCCGACACCCGCCAACACCCGCTGACGCGCCCTGAC
GGGCTTGTCTGCTCCCGGCATCCGCTTACAGACAAGCTGTGACCGTCTCCGGGAGCTGCATGTGTCAGAG
GTTTTCACCGTCATCACCGAAACGCGCGAGGCAGCTGCGGTAAAGCTCATCAGCGTGGTCGTGAAGCGAT
TCACAGATGTCTGCCTGTTCATCCGCGTCCAGCTCGTTGAGTTTCTCCAGAAGCGTTAATGTCTGGCTTC
TGATAAAGCGGGCCATGTTAAGGGCGGTTTTTTCCTGTTTGGTCACTGATGCCTCCGTGTAAGGGGGATT
TCTGTTCATGGGGGTAATGATACCGATGAAACGAGAGAGGATGCTCACGATACGGGTTACTGATGATGAA
CATGCCCGGTTACTGGAACGTTGTGAGGGTAAACAACTGGCGGTATGGATGCGGCGGGACCAGAGAAAAA
TCACTCAGGGTCAATGCCAGCGCTTCGTTAATACAGATGTAGGTGTTCCACAGGGTAGCCAGCAGCATCC
TGCGATGCAGATCCGGAACATAATGGTGCAGGGCGCTGACTTCCGCGTTTCCAGACTTTACGAAACACGG
AAACCGAAGACCATTCATGTTGTTGCTCAGGTCGCAGACGTTTTGCAGCAGCAGTCGCTTCACGTTCGCT
CGCGTATCGGTGATTCATTCTGCTAACCAGTAAGGCAACCCCGCCAGCCTAGCCGGGTCCTCAACGACAG
GAG
